>Addgene plasmid #123620 | pDDGFP-Leu2d-GgKDELR2 R47A | addgene full sequence | sequence record 240533 | Addgene NGS Result
GACGAAAGGGCCTCGTGATACGCCTATTTTTATAGGTTAATGTCATGATAATAATGGTTTCTTAGTATGA
TCCAATATCAAAGGAAATGATAGCATTGAAGGATGAGACTAATCCAATTGAGGAGTGGCAGCATATAGAA
CAGCTAAAGGGTAGTGCTGAAGGAAGCATACGATACCCCGCATGGAATGGGATAATATCACAGGAGGTAC
TAGACTACCTTTCATCCTACATAAATAGACGCATATAAGTACGCATTTAAGCATAAACACGCACTATGCC
GTTCTTCTCATGTATATATATATACAGGCAACACGCAGATATAGGTGCGACGTGAACAGTGAGCTGTATG
TGCGCAGCTCGCGTTGCATTTTCGGAAGCGCTCGTTTTCGGAAACGCTTTGAAGTTCCTATTCCGAAGTT
CCTATTCTCTAGAAAGTATAGGAACTTCAGAGCGCTTTTGAAAACCAAAAGCGCTCTGAAGACGCACTTT
CAAAAAACCAAAAACGCACCGGACTGTAACGAGCTACTAAAATATTGCGAATACCGCTTCCACAAACATT
GCTCAAAAGTATCTCTTTGCTATATATCTCTGTGCTATATCCCTATATAACCTACCCATCCACCTTTCGC
TCCTTGAACTTGCATCTAAACTCGACCTCTACATTTTTTATGTTTATCTCTAGTATTACTCTTTAGACAA
AAAAATTGTAGTAAGAACTATTCATAGAGTGAATCGAAAACAATACGAAAATGTAAACATTTCCTATACG
TAGTATATAGAGACAAAATAGAAGAAACCGTTCATAATTTTCTGACCAATGAAGAATCATCAACGCTATC
ACTTTCTGTTCACAAAGTATGCGCAATCCACATCGGTATAGAATATAATCGGGGATGCCTTTATCTTGAA
AAAATGCACCCGCAGCTTCGCTAGTAATCAGTAAACGCGGGAAGTGGAGTCAGGCTTTTTTTATGGAAGA
GAAAATAGACACCAAAGTAGCCTTCTTCTAACCTTAACGGACCTACAGTGCAAAAAGTTATCAAGAGACT
GCATTATAGAGCGCACAAAGGAGAAAAAAAGTAATCTAAGATGCTTTGTTAGAAAAATAGCGCTCTCGGG
ATGCATTTTTGTAGAACAAAAAAGAAGTATAGATTCTTTGTTGGTAAAATAGCGCTCTCGCGTTGCATTT
CTGTTCTGTAAAAATGCAGCTCAGATTCTTTGTTTGAAAAATTAGCGCTCTCGCGTTGCATTTTTGTTTT
ACAAAAATGAAGCACAGATTCTTCGTTGGTAAAATAGCGCTTTCGCGTTGCATTTCTGTTCTGTAAAAAT
GCAGCTCAGATTCTTTGTTTGAAAAATTAGCGCTCTCGCGTTGCATTTTTGTTCTACAAAATGAAGCACA
GATGCTTCGTTCAGGTGGCACTTTTCGGGGAAATGTGCGCGGAACCCCTATTTGTTTATTTTTCTAAATA
CATTCAAATATGTATCCGCTCATGAGACAATAACCCTGATAAATGCTTCAATAATATTGAAAAAGGAAGA
GTATGAGTATTCAACATTTCCGTGTCGCCCTTATTCCCTTTTTTGCGGCATTTTGCCTTCCTGTTTTTGC
TCACCCAGAAACGCTGGTGAAAGTAAAAGATGCTGAAGATCAGTTGGGTGCACGAGTGGGTTACATCGAA
CTGGATCTCAACAGCGGTAAGATCCTTGAGAGTTTTCGCCCCGAAGAACGTTTTCCAATGATGAGCACTT
TTAAAGTTCTGCTATGTGGCGCGGTATTATCCCGTATTGACGCCGGGCAAGAGCAACTCGGTCGCCGCAT
ACACTATTCTCAGAATGACTTGGTTGAGTACTCACCAGTCACAGAAAAGCATCTTACGGATGGCATGACA
GTAAGAGAATTATGCAGTGCTGCCATAACCATGAGTGATAACACTGCGGCCAACTTACTTCTGACAACGA
TCGGAGGACCGAAGGAGCTAACCGCTTTTTTGCACAACATGGGGGATCATGTAACTCGCCTTGATCGTTG
GGAACCGGAGCTGAATGAAGCCATACCAAACGACGAGCGTGACACCACGATGCCTGTAGCAATGGCAACA
ACGTTGCGCAAACTATTAACTGGCGAACTACTTACTCTAGCTTCCCGGCAACAATTAATAGACTGGATGG
AGGCGGATAAAGTTGCAGGACCACTTCTGCGCTCGGCCCTTCCGGCTGGCTGGTTTATTGCTGATAAATC
TGGAGCCGGTGAGCGTGGGTCTCGCGGTATCATTGCAGCACTGGGGCCAGATGGTAAGCCCTCCCGTATC
GTAGTTATCTACACGACGGGGAGTCAGGCAACTATGGATGAACGAAATAGACAGATCGCTGAGATAGGTG
CCTCACTGATTAAGCATTGGTAACTGTCAGACCAAGTTTACTCATATATACTTTAGATTGATTTAAAACT
TCATTTTTAATTTAAAAGGATCTAGGTGAAGATCCTTTTTGATAATCTCATGACCAAAATCCCTTAACGT
GAGTTTTCGTTCCACTGAGCGTCAGACCCCGTAGAAAAGATCAAAGGATCTTCTTGAGATCCTTTTTTTC
TGCGCGTAATCTGCTGCTTGCAAACAAAAAAACCACCGCTACCAGCGGTGGTTTGTTTGCCGGATCAAGA
GCTACCAACTCTTTTTCCGAAGGTAACTGGCTTCAGCAGAGCGCAGATACCAAATACTGTTCTTCTAGTG
TAGCCGTAGTTAGGCCACCACTTCAAGAACTCTGTAGCACCGCCTACATACCTCGCTCTGCTAATCCTGT
TACCAGTGGCTGCTGCCAGTGGCGATAAGTCGTGTCTTACCGGGTTGGACTCAAGACGATAGTTACCGGA
TAAGGCGCAGCGGTCGGGCTGAACGGGGGGTTCGTGCACACAGCCCAGCTTGGAGCGAACGACCTACACC
GAACTGAGATACCTACAGCGTGAGCTATGAGAAAGCGCCACGCTTCCCGAAGGGAGAAAGGCGGACAGGT
ATCCGGTAAGCGGCAGGGTCGGAACAGGAGAGCGCACGAGGGAGCTTCCAGGGGGAAACGCCTGGTATCT
TTATAGTCCTGTCGGGTTTCGCCACCTCTGACTTGAGCGTCGATTTTTGTGATGCTCGTCAGGGGGGCGG
AGCCTATGGAAAAACGCCAGCAACGCGGCCTTTTTACGGTTCCTGGCCTTTTGCTGGCCTTTTGCTCACA
TGTTCTTTCCTGCGTTATCCCCTGATTCTGTGGATAACCGTATTACCGCCTTTGAGTGAGCTGATACCGC
TCGCCGCAGCCGAACGACCGAGCGCAGCGAGTCAGTGAGCGAGGAAGCGGAAGAGCGCCCAATACGCAAA
CCGCCTCTCCCCGCGCGTTGGCCGATTCATTAATGCAGCTGGCACGACAGGTTTCCCGACTGGAAAGCGG
GCAGTGAGCGCAACGCAATTAATGTGAGTTAGCTCACTCATTAGGCACCCCAGGCTTTACACTTTATGCT
TCCGGCTCGTATGTTGTGTGGAATTGTGAGCGGATAACAATTTCACACAGGAAACAGCTATGACCATGAT
TACGCCAAGCGCGCAATTAACCCTCACTAAAGGGAACAAAAGCTGGAGCTCTAGTACGGATTAGAAGCCG
CCGAGCGGGTGACAGCCCTCCGAAGGAAGACTCTCCTCCGTGCGTCCTCGTCTTCACCGGTCGCGTTCCT
GAAACGCAGATGTGCCTCGCGCCGCACTGCTCCGAACAATAAAGATTCTACAATACTAGCTTTTATGGTT
ATGAAGAGGAAAAATTGGCAGTAACCTGGCCCCACAAACCTTCAAATGAACGAATCAAATTAACAACCAT
AGGATGATAATGCGATTAGTTTTTTAGCCTTATTTCTGGGGTAATTAATCAGCGAAGCGATGATTTTTGA
TCTATTAACAGATATATAAATGCAAAAACTGCATAACCACTTTAACTAATACTTTCAACATTTTCGGTTT
GTATTACTTCTTATTCAAATGTAATAAAAGTATCAACAAAAAATTGTTAATATACCTCTATACTTTAACG
TCAAGGAGAAAAAACCCCGGATTCTAGAACTAGTGGATCCCCCATGAACATCTTCAGATTGACCGGTGAT
TTGTCTCATTTGGCTGCCATTATTATCCTGTTGTTGAAGATCTGGAAGTCTAGATCTTGTGCTGGTATTT
CTGGTAAGTCTCAGTTGTTGTTTGCTTTGGTTTTCACCACCGCATACTTGGATTTGTTCACCTCCTTCAT
CAGCTTGTACAACACTTCTATGAAGCTGATCTACATTGCTTGTTCTTACGCTACCGTTTACCTGATCTAT
ATGAAGTTCAAGGCTACCTACGATGGTAACCATGATACTTTCAGAGTCGAATTCTTGATCGTTCCAGTTG
GTGGTTTGTCTTTCTTGGTTAATCACGATTTCTCCCCATTGGAAATTTTGTGGACTTTCTCCATCTACTT
GGAATCCGTTGCTATTTTGCCACAGTTGTTCATGATTTCTAAGACCGGTGAAGCTGAAACCATTACTACT
CACTACTTGTTTTTCTTGGGCTTGTATAGAGCCTTGTACTTGGTTAACTGGATTTGGAGGTATTACTTCG
AAGGTTTCTTCGATTTGATTGCTGTTGTTGCTGGTGTTGTTCAAACTGTCTTGTACTGTGATTTCTTCTA
CTTGTACGTTACCAAGGTCTTGAAGGGTAAGAAATTGTCTTTGCCAGCTGGGGAAAATTTATATTTTCAA
GGTCAATTTTCTAAAGGTGAAGAATTATTCACTGGCGTTGTCCCAATTTTGGTTGAATTAGATGGTGATG
TTAATGGTCACAAATTTTCTGTCTCCGGTGAAGGTGAAGGTGACGCTACTTACGGTAAATTGACCTTAAA
ATTTATTTGTACTACTGGTAAATTGCCAGTTCCATGGCCAACCTTAGTCACTACTTTCGGTTATGGTGTT
CAATGTTTTGCGAGATACCCAGATCATATGAAACAACATGACTTTTTCAAGTCTGCCATGCCAGAAGGTT
ATGTTCAAGAAAGAACTATTTTTTTCAAAGATGACGGTAACTACAAGACCAGAGCTGAAGTCAAGTTTGA
AGGTGATACCTTAGTTAATAGAATCGAATTAAAAGGTATTGATTTTAAAGAAGATGGTAACATTTTAGGT
CACAAATTGGAATACAACTATAACTCTCACAATGTTTACATCATGGCTGACAAACAAAAGAATGGTATCA
AAGTTAACTTCAAAATTAGACACAACATTGAAGATGGTTCTGTTCAATTAGCTGACCATTATCAACAAAA
TACTCCAATTGGTGATGGTCCAGTCTTGTTACCAGACAACCATTACTTATCCACTCAATCTGCCTTATCC
AAAGATCCAAACGAAAAGAGAGACCACATGGTCTTGTTAGAATTTGTTACTGCTGCTGGTATTACCCATG
GTATGGATGAATTGTACAAACACCACCACCATCATCATCATCATTAACTGCAGGAATTCGATATCAAGCT
TATCGATACCGTCGACCTCGAGTCATGTAATTAGTTATGTCACGCTTACATTCACGCCCTCCCCCCACAT
CCGCTCTAACCGAAAAGGAAGGAGTTAGACAACCTGAAGTCTAGGTCCCTATTTATTTTTTTATAGTTAT
GTTAGTATTAAGAACGTTATTTATATTTCAAATTTTTCTTTTTTTTCTGTACAGACGCGTGTACGCATGT
AACATTATACTGAAAACCTTGCTTGAGAAGGTTTTGGGACGCTCGAAGGCTTTAATTTGCGGCCGGTACC
CAATTCGCCCTATAGTGAGTCGTATTACGCGCGCTCACTGGCCGTCGTTTTACAACGTCGTGACTGGGAA
AACCCTGGCGTTACCCAACTTAATCGCCTTGCAGCACATCCCCCTTTCGCCAGCTGGCGTAATAGCGAAG
AGGCCCGCACCGATCGCCCTTCCCAACAGTTGCGCAGCCTGAATGGCGAATGG
[124 nt withheld, positions 6004-6127]
CGCCGGCAAATGGTCAGGTCATTGAGTGTTTTTTATTTGTTGTATTTTTTTTTTTTTAGAGAAAATCCTC
CAATATATAAATTAGGAATCATAGTTTCATGATTTTCTGTTACACCTAACTTTTTGTGTGGTGCCCTCCT
CCTTGTCAATATTAATGTTAAAGTGCAATTCTTTTTCCTTATCACGTTGAGCCATTAGTATCAATTTGCT
TACCTGTATTCCTTTACATCCTCCTTTTTCTCCTTCTTGATAAATGTATGTAGATTGCGTATATAGTTTC
GTCTACCCTATGAACATATTCCATTTTGTAATTTCGTGTCGTTTCTATTATGAATTTCATTTATAAAGTT
TATGTACAAATATCATAAAAAAAGAGAATCTTTTTAAGCAAGGATTTTCTTAACTTCTTCGGCGACAGCA
TCACCGACTTCGGTGGTACTGTTGGAACCACCTAAATCACCAGTTCTGATACCTGCATCCAAAACCTTTT
TAACTGCATCTTCAATGGCCTTACCTTCTTCAGGCAAGTTCAATGACAATTTCAACATCATTGCAGCAGA
CAAGATAGTGGCGATAGGGTTGACCTTATTCTTTGGCAAATCTGGAGCAGAACCGTGGCATGGTTCGTAC
AAACCAAATGCGGTGTTCTTGTCTGGCAAAGAGGCCAAGGACGCAGATGGCAACAAACCCAAGGAACCTG
GGATAACGGAGGCTTCATCGGAGATGATATCACCAAACATGTTGCTGGTGATTATAATACCATTTAGGTG
GGTTGGGTTCTTAACTAGGATCATGGCGGCAGAATCAATCAATTGATGTTGAACCTTCAATGTAGGGAAT
TCGTTCTTGATGGTTTCCTCCACAGTTTTTCTCCATAATCTTGAAGAGGCCAAAACATTAGCTTTATCCA
AGGACCAAATAGGCAATGGTGGCTCATGTTGTAGGGCCATGAAAGCGGCCATTCTTGTGATTCTTTGCAC
TTCTGGAACGGTGTATTGTTCACTATCCCAAGCGACACCATCACCATCGTCTTCCTTTCTCTTACCAAAG
TAAATACCTCCCACTAATTCTCTGACAACAACGAAGTCAGTACCTTTAGCAAATTGTGGCTTGATTGGAG
ATAAGTCTAAAAGAGAGTCGGATGCAAAGTTACATGGTCTTAAGTTGGCGTACAATTGAAGTTCTTTACG
GATTTTTAGTAAACCTTGTTCAGGTCTAACACTACCGGTACCCCATTTAGGACCACCCACAGCACCTAAC
AAAACGGCATCAGCCTTCTTGGAGGCTTCCAGCGCCTCATCTGGAAGTGGAACACCTGTAGCATCGATAG
CAGCACCACCAATTAAATGATTTTCGAAATCGAACTTGACATTGGAACGAACATCAGAAATAGCTTTAAG
AACCTTAATGGCTTCGGCTGTGATTTCTTGACCAACGTGGTCACCTGGCAAAACGACGATCTTCTTAGGG
GCAGACATTACAATGGTATATCCTTGAAATATATATAAAAAAAGGCGCCTTAGACCGCTCGGCCAAACAA
C
[91 nt withheld, positions 7669-7759]
A
[49 nt withheld, positions 7761-7809]
CCTTTGACGTTGGAGTCCACGTTCTTT
[37 nt withheld, positions 7837-7873]
ACCCTATCTCGGTCTATTCTTTTGATTTATAAGGGATTTTGCCGATTTCGGCCTATTGGTTAAAAAATGA
GCTGATTTAACAAAAATTTAACGCGAATTTTAACAAAATATTAACGCTTACAATTTCCTGATGCGGTATT
TTCTCCTTACGCATCTGTGCGGTATTTCACACCGCATAGGGTAATAACTGATATAATTAAATTGAAGCTC
TAATTTGTGAGTTTAGTATACATGCATTTACTTATAATACAGTTTTTTAGTTTTGCTGGCCGCATCTTCT
CAAATATGCTTCCCAGCCTGCTTTTCTGTAACGTTCACCCTCTACCTTAGCATCCCTTCCCTTTGCAAAT
AGTCCTCTTCCAACAATAATAATGTCAGATCCTGTAGAGACCACATCATCCACGGTTCTATACTGTTGAC
CCAATGCGTCTCCCTTGTCATCTAAACCCACACCGGGTGTCATAATCAACCAATCGTAACCTTCATCTCT
TCCACCCATGTCTCTTTGAGCAATAAAGCCGATAACAAAATCTTTGTCGCTCTTCGCAATGTCAACAGTA
CCCTTAGTATATTCTCCAGTAGATAGGGAGCCCTTGCATGACAATTCTGCTAACATCAAAAGGCCTCTAG
GTTCCTTTGTTACTTCTTCTGCCGCCTGCTTCAAACCGCTAACAATACCTGGGCCCACCACACCGTGTGC
ATTCGTAATGTCTGCCCATTCTGCTATTCTGTATACACCCGCAGAGTACTGCAATTTGACTGTATTACCA
ATGTCAGCAAATTTTCTGTCTTCGAAGAGTAAAAAATTGTACTTGGCGGATAATGCCTTTAGCGGCTTAA
CTGTGCCCTCCATGGAAAAATCAGTCAAGATATCCACATGTGTTTTTAGTAAACAAATTTTGGGACCTAA
TGCTTCAACTAACTCCAGTAATTCCTTGGTGGTACGAACATCCAATGAAGCACACAAGTTTGTTTGCTTT
TCGTGCATGATATTAAATAGCTTGGCAGCAACAGGACTAGGATGAGTAGCAGCACGTTCCTTATATGTAG
CTTTCGACATGATTTATCTTCGTTTCCTGCAGGTTTTTGTTCTGTGCAGTTGGGTTAAGAATACTGGGCA
ATTTCATGTTTCTTCAACACTACATATGCGTATATATACCAATCTAAGTCTGTGCTCCTTCCTTCGTTCT
TCCTTCTGTTCGGAGATTACCGAATCAAAAAAATTTCAAGGAAACCGAAATCAAAAAAAAGAATAAAAAA
AAAATGATGAATTGAAAAGGTGGTATGGTGCACTCTCAGTACAATCTGCTCTGATGCCGCATAGTTAAGC
CAGCCCCGACACCCGCCAACACCCGCTGACGCGCCCTGACGGGCTTGTCTGCTCCCGGCATCCGCTTACA
GACAAGCTGTGACCGTCTCCGGGAGCTGCATGTGTCAGAGGTTTTCACCGTCATCACCGAAACGCGCGA
Features (pLannotate 1.2.2; 26 found; start..end, strand, type, name):
     69..1411    +  rep_origin     2μ ori: yeast 2μ plasmid origin of replication
   1438..1542    +  promoter       AmpR promoter: bla
   1543..2403    +  CDS            AmpR: β-lactamase; bla; confers resistance to ampicillin, carbenicillin, and related antibiotics
   2574..3162    +  rep_origin     ori: high-copy-number ColE1/pMB1/pBR322/pUC origin of replication
   3345..3437    +  CDS            lacI (fragment): lac repressor; lacI; The lac repressor binds to the lac operator to inhibit transcription in E. coli. This inhibition can be relieved by adding lactose or isopropyl-β-D-thiogalactopyranoside (IPTG).
   3450..3471    +  protein_bind   CAP binding site: CAP binding activates transcription in the presence of cAMP. E. coli catabolite activator protein
   3486..3516    +  promoter       lac promoter: promoter for the E. coli lac operon
   3524..3540    +  protein_bind   lac operator: The lac repressor binds to the lac operator to inhibit transcription in E. coli. This inhibition can be relieved by adding lactose or isopropyl-β-D-thiogalactopyranoside (IPTG). lac repressor encoded by lacI
   3585..3603    +  promoter       T3 promoter: promoter for bacteriophage T3 RNA polymerase
   3627..4068    +  promoter       GAL1 promoter: S. cerevisiae GAL1; inducible promoter, regulated by Gal4
   4083..4103    +  misc_feature   MCS (fragment): pBluescript multiple cloning site
   4104..4739    +  CDS            KDELR2: ERD22_CHICK - Experimental evidence at protein level: Swiss-Prot protein existence level 1. Receptor for the C-terminal sequence motif K-D-E-L that is present on endoplasmic reticulum resident proteins and that mediates their recycling from the Golgi back to the endoplasmic reticulum (By similarity). Binding is pH dependent, and is optimal at pH 5-5.4 (PubMed:30846601). From Gallus gallus (Chicken).
   4770..5480    +  CDS            GFPmut3: GFPmut3 is a basic (constitutively fluorescent) green fluorescent protein published in 1996, derived from Aequorea victoria. It is reported to be a very rapidly-maturing weak dimer.
   5508..5552    +  misc_feature   MCS (fragment): pBluescript multiple cloning site
   5553..5800    +  terminator     CYC1 terminator: S. cerevisiae CYC1; transcription terminator for CYC1
   5819..5837    -  promoter       T7 promoter: promoter for bacteriophage T7 RNA polymerase
   5845..6000    +  CDS            lacZα (fragment): LacZα fragment of β-galactosidase; lacZ fragment
   6004..6134    +  rep_origin     f1 ori (fragment) (sequence partly withheld): f1 bacteriophage origin of replication; arrow indicates direction of (+) strand synthesis
   6511..7605    -  CDS            LEU2: 3-isopropylmalate dehydrogenase, required for leucine biosynthesis; S. cerevisiae LEU2; yeast auxotrophic marker
   7609..7634    -  promoter       LEU2 promoter (fragment): S. cerevisiae LEU2
   7668..7999    +  rep_origin     f1 ori (fragment) (sequence partly withheld): f1 bacteriophage origin of replication; arrow indicates direction of (+) strand synthesis
   8000..8051    -  misc_feature   bom (fragment): basis of mobility region from pBR322
   8130..8933    -  CDS            URA3: orotidine-5'-phosphate decarboxylase, required for uracil biosynthesis; S. cerevisiae URA3; yeast auxotrophic marker, counterselectable with 5-fluoroorotic acid (5-FOA)
   8934..9149    -  promoter       URA3 promoter: S. cerevisiae URA3
   9157..9206    -  misc_feature   bom (fragment): basis of mobility region from pBR322
   9308..1       -  CDS            rop (fragment) (across the origin): Rop protein, which maintains plasmids at low copy number; rop
