[The description below was written by a language model from this plasmid's Addgene catalogue record and pLannotate feature annotations shown in this document.]
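Description:
pDDGFP-Leu2d-GgKDELR2 R47A is an episomal yeast expression plasmid of about 9.3 kb, built on the pDDGFP-Leu2d backbone for galactose-inducible production of a GFP-tagged membrane protein in Saccharomyces cerevisiae. It is a shuttle vector. In E. coli it is maintained at high copy through a ColE1/pUC-type origin and selected with ampicillin via the β-lactamase gene. In yeast it replicates from the 2μ origin and carries two auxotrophic markers, URA3 with its own promoter and LEU2. Only a short fragment of the LEU2 promoter is annotated, which fits the "Leu2d" name: a promoter-crippled allele of this kind complements leucine auxotrophy poorly, so growth without leucine favours cells with elevated plasmid copy number. Remnants of a pBluescript-type backbone are also detected, including lac promoter/operator, lacZα, split f1 ori fragments, T3 and T7 promoters, and bom and rop fragments. These have no evident role in the yeast expression function.

The expression cassette places chicken (Gallus gallus) KDELR2, the receptor that retrieves KDEL-bearing ER-resident proteins from the Golgi, under the Gal4-regulated GAL1 promoter and terminates at the CYC1 terminator. The receptor carries an Arg47Ala substitution and was inserted by ligation-independent cloning. It is joined at its C terminus to a backbone-encoded TEV protease site, GFP (annotated as GFPmut3) and a His tag, although the feature table annotates only the GFP portion of this tag. Such a fusion generally lets expression and folding be tracked by fluorescence, supports affinity purification, and allows the tag to be removed with TEV protease. The associated work concerns the structural basis of pH-dependent KDEL receptor function, so this point mutant presumably probes the role of Arg47, though the record does not state its specific effect.
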