Addgene plasmid #123620: pDDGFP-Leu2d-GgKDELR2 R47A
Purpose: Expresses GgKDELR2 with Arg47Ala mutation in S. cerevisiae cells using Galactose induction, -URA and -Leu selection
Depositing lab: Simon Newstead. Depositing organization: University of Oxford. Publication: Structural basis for pH-dependent retrieval of ER proteins from the Golgi by the KDEL receptor. Brauer P, Parker JL, Gerondopoulos A, Zimmermann I, Seeger MA, Barr FA, Newstead S. Science. 2019 Mar 8;363(6431):1103-1107. doi: 10.1126/science.aaw2859. PubMed 30846601.
Backbone
  Vector backbone: pDDGFP-Leu2d
  Backbone manufacturer: Plasmid #58352
  Vector type: Yeast Expression
Growth in bacteria
  Bacterial resistance: Ampicillin, 100 μg/mL
  Growth temperature: 37°C
  Growth strain: DH5alpha
  Copy number: High Copy
Gene/Insert
  Gene/Insert name: KDELR2
  Species: G. gallus (chicken)
  Insert size (bp): 696
  Mutation: Arg47Ala
  Entrez Gene: KDELR2
  Tag / fusion protein: TEV-GFP-His (C terminal on backbone)
  Cloning method: Ligation Independent Cloning
Terms and licenses: Academic/Nonprofit Terms; Industry Terms: Not Available to Industry
How to cite: pDDGFP-Leu2d-GgKDELR2 R47A was a gift from Simon Newstead (Addgene plasmid # 123620 ; http://n2t.net/addgene:123620 ; RRID:Addgene_123620)
